Addgene plasmid #157144: pD649-HAsp-FCGR3B-COMP5AP-AviTag-9xHis
Purpose: Mammalian expression of cell-surface protein extracellular domain fused to COMP5AP-AviTag-9xHis. Protein is secreted from cells.
Depositing lab: Chris Garcia. Depositing organization: Stanford University. Publication: A Human IgSF Cell-Surface Interactome Reveals a Complex Network of Protein-Protein Interactions. Wojtowicz WM, Vielmetter J, Fernandes RA, Siepe DH, Eastman CL, Chisholm GB, Cox S, Klock H, Anderson PW, Rue SM, Miller JJ, Glaser SM, Bragstad ML, Vance J, Lam AW, Lesley SA, Zinn K, Garcia KC. Cell. 2020 Aug 20;182(4):1027-1043.e17. doi: 10.1016/j.cell.2020.07.025. PubMed 32822567.
Backbone
  Vector backbone: pD649
  Backbone size w/o insert (bp): 7153
  Vector type: Mammalian Expression
Growth in bacteria
  Bacterial resistance: Ampicillin, 100 μg/mL
  Growth temperature: 37°C
  Growth strain: DH5alpha
  Copy number: High Copy
Gene/Insert
  Gene/Insert name: FCGR3B (alt name: FCG3B)
  Species: H. sapiens (human)
  Insert size (bp): 540
  Entrez Gene: FCGR3B (a.k.a. CD16, CD16-I, CD16A, CD16b, FCG3, FCGR3, FCGR3A, FCR-10, FCRIII, FCRIIIb)
  Promoter: CMV/SP6
  Tag / fusion protein: COMP5AP-AviTag-9xHis (C terminal on backbone)
  Cloning method: Restriction Enzyme; 5′ cloning site GCGGCCGC (not destroyed); 3′ cloning site GGCGCGCC (not destroyed)
  Sequencing primers: 5′ ATTTAGGTGACACTATAG; 3′ CGTCGCACTCCATCACGGTG
Resource information
  A portion of this plasmid was derived from a plasmid made by: synthesis by ThermoFisher
Terms and licenses: Academic/Nonprofit Terms; Industry Terms: Not Available to Industry
Depositor comments: Some plasmids in this collection may have an IS4-like element ISVsa5 family transposase upstream of the CMV promoter.
How to cite: pD649-HAsp-FCGR3B-COMP5AP-AviTag-9xHis was a gift from Chris Garcia (Addgene plasmid # 157144 ; http://n2t.net/addgene:157144 ; RRID:Addgene_157144)
