[The description below was written by a language model from this plasmid's Addgene catalogue record and pLannotate feature annotations shown in this document.]
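Description:
pD649-HAsp-FCGR3B-COMP5AP-AviTag-9xHis is a mammalian expression plasmid built on the pD649 backbone for producing a secreted, multimerised form of the extracellular domain of human FCGR3B (CD16b), the low-affinity IgG Fc receptor. It is propagated in E. coli at high copy from a ColE1/pUC-type origin with ampicillin selection (AmpR). The annotation also shows an SV40 promoter/EM7 promoter unit driving a puromycin N-acetyltransferase coding region followed by an SV40 poly(A) signal, which would allow puromycin selection in mammalian cells. Short fragments annotated as f1 ori, ble, KanR, lacZα and rrnB T2 appear to be backbone remnants rather than functional parts.

The expression cassette uses the CMV enhancer and immediate-early promoter with a fragment of CMV intron A, followed by an SP6 promoter that can serve for in vitro transcription and as a sequencing primer site. The open reading frame begins with a signal sequence: the plasmid name indicates an HA signal peptide, whereas the automated annotation labels a short fragment there as an IgH signal sequence. This is followed by the roughly 540 bp FCGR3B ectodomain, cloned between preserved NotI and AscI sites so that ectodomains can be exchanged. Downstream, in frame, are the coiled-coil region of rat cartilage oligomeric matrix protein (COMP), which drives pentamerisation, human placental alkaline phosphatase as an enzymatic reporter, an AviTag for site-specific biotinylation, and a polyhistidine tag for purification (9xHis by name, annotated as 8xHis), ending at a bGH poly(A) signal. The pentameric AP fusion raises avidity for detecting weak interactions, and the construct belongs to a collection used to map human IgSF cell-surface protein–protein interactions. The depositor notes that some plasmids in the collection may carry an IS4-like transposase upstream of the CMV promoter; none is annotated here.
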