Features (pLannotate 1.2.2; 24 found; start..end, strand, type, name):
     77..380     +  enhancer       CMV enhancer: human cytomegalovirus immediate early enhancer
    381..584     +  promoter       CMV promoter: human cytomegalovirus (CMV) immediate early promoter
    720..763     +  intron         CMV intron (fragment): modified intron A from human cytomegalovirus
    815..833     +  promoter       SP6 promoter: promoter for bacteriophage SP6 RNA polymerase
    837..874     +  CDS            IgH signal sequence (fragment): signal sequence from the mouse immunoglobulin heavy chain variable region
    962..1522    +  CDS            FCGR3B (fragment): FCG3B_HUMAN - Also known as CD16B, FCG3, FCGR3, IGFR3. Experimental evidence at protein level: Swiss-Prot protein existence level 1. Receptor for the Fc region of immunoglobulins gamma. Low affinity receptor. Binds complexed or aggregated IgG and also monomeric IgG. Contrary to III-A, is not capable to mediate antibody-dependent cytotoxicity and phagocytosis. May serve as a trap for immune complexes in the peripheral circulation which does not activate neutrophils. From Homo sapiens (Human).
   1619..1798    +  CDS            Comp (fragment): COMP_RAT - Experimental evidence at protein level: Swiss-Prot protein existence level 1. May play a role in the structural integrity of cartilage via its interaction with other extracellular matrix proteins such as the collagens and fibronectin. Can mediate the interaction of chondrocytes with the cartilage extracellular matrix through interaction with cell surface integrin receptors. Could play a role in the pathogenesis of osteoarthritis. Potent suppressor of apoptosis in both primary chondrocytes and transformed cells. Suppresses apoptosis by blocking the activation of caspase-3 and by indu
   1786..3238    +  CDS            SEAP (fragment): secreted alkaline phosphatase from human placenta The natural enzyme has a C-terminal transmembrane sequence that is replaced by a GPI anchor.
   3263..3304    +  CDS            AviTag™ (fragment): peptide tag that allows for enzymatic biotinylation
   3308..3331    +  CDS            8xHis: 8xHis affinity tag
   3477..3588    +  polyA_signal   bGH poly(A) signal: bovine growth hormone polyadenylation signal
   3589..3697    +  rep_origin     f1 ori (fragment): f1 bacteriophage origin of replication; arrow indicates direction of (+) strand synthesis
   3711..4040    +  promoter       SV40 promoter: SV40 enhancer and early promoter
   4088..4135    +  promoter       EM7 promoter: synthetic bacterial promoter&nbsp
   4154..4753    +  CDS            PuroR (fragment): puromycin N-acetyltransferase; pac from Streptomyces; confers resistance to puromycin
   4763..4888    +  CDS            ble (fragment): BLE_KLEPN - Experimental evidence at protein level: Swiss-Prot protein existence level 1. Binding protein with a strong affinity to the bleomycin family of antibiotics. Binds to CL990; an antimitotic-antibiotic compound. From Klebsiella pneumoniae.
   4883..5004    +  polyA_signal   SV40 poly(A) signal: SV40 polyadenylation signal
   5057..5917    -  CDS            AmpR: β-lactamase; bla; confers resistance to ampicillin, carbenicillin, and related antibiotics
   5920..6016    -  promoter       AmpR promoter (fragment): bla
   6046..6070    -  CDS            KanR (fragment): aminoglycoside phosphotransferase; aph(3')-Ia; confers resistance to kanamycin
   6181..6769    +  rep_origin     ori: high-copy-number ColE1/pMB1/pBR322/pUC origin of replication
   6994..7011    +  terminator     rrnB T2 terminator (fragment): transcription terminator T2 from the E. coli rrnB gene
   7036..7055    -  CDS            lacZα (fragment): LacZα fragment of β-galactosidase; lacZ fragment
   7511..7527    +  protein_bind   lac operator: The lac repressor binds to the lac operator to inhibit transcription in E. coli. This inhibition can be relieved by adding lactose or isopropyl-β-D-thiogalactopyranoside (IPTG). lac repressor encoded by lacI
>Addgene plasmid #157144 | pD649-HAsp-FCGR3B-COMP5AP-AviTag-9xHis | addgene full sequence | sequence record 424380 | Addgene NGS Result
GGCATTGATTATTGACTAGTTATTAATAGTAATCAATTACGGGGTCATTAGTTCATAGCCCATATATGGA
GTTCCGCGTTACATAACTTACGGTAAATGGCCCGCCTGGCTGACCGCCCAACGACCCCCGCCCATTGACG
TCAATAATGACGTATGTTCCCATAGTAACGCCAATAGGGACTTTCCATTGACGTCAATGGGTGGAGTATT
TACGGTAAACTGCCCACTTGGCAGTACATCAAGTGTATCATATGCCAAGTACGCCCCCTATTGACGTCAA
TGACGGTAAATGGCCCGCCTGGCATTATGCCCAGTACATGACCTTATGGGACTTTCCTACTTGGCAGTAC
ATCTACGTATTAGTCATCGCTATTACCATGGTGATGCGGTTTTGGCAGTACATCAATGGGCGTGGATAGC
GGTTTGACTCACGGGGATTTCCAAGTCTCCACCCCATTGACGTCAATGGGAGTTTGTTTTGGCACCAAAA
TCAACGGGACTTTCCAAAATGTCGTAACAACTCCGCCCCATTGACGCAAATGGGCGGTAGGCGTGTACGG
TGGGAGGTCTATATAAGCAGAGCTCGTTTAGTGAACCGTCAGATCGCCTGGAGACGCCATCCACGCTGTT
TTGACCTCCATAGAAGACACCGGGACCGATCCAGCCTCCGCGGCCGGGAACGGTGCATTGGAACGCGGAT
TCCCCGTGCCAAGAGTGACGTAAGTACCGCCTATAGAGTCTATAGGCCCACCCCCTTGGCTTCGTTAGAA
CGCGGCTACAATTAATACATAACCTTATGTATCATACACATACGATTTAGGTGACACTATAGAATAACAT
CCACTTTGCCTTTCTCTCCACAGGTGTCCACTCCCAGGTCCAACTGCACCTCGGTTCTATCGAAAACGCG
CCTGCTAGCGCCACCATGAAGACCATCATTGCCCTGAGCTACATCTTCTGCCTGGTGTTCGCTGCGGCCG
CCATGAGAACAGAGGATCTGCCTAAAGCCGTGGTGTTCCTGGAACCTCAGTGGTACAGCGTGCTGGAAAA
GGACAGCGTGACCCTGAAGTGTCAGGGCGCCTACTCTCCCGAGGATAACAGCACCCAGTGGTTCCACAAC
GAGAGCCTGATCAGCAGCCAGGCCAGCAGCTACTTTATCGACGCCGCCACAGTGAACGACAGCGGCGAGT
ACAGATGCCAGACCAATCTGAGCACCCTGAGCGACCCTGTGCAGCTGGAAGTGCATATTGGATGGCTGCT
GCTGCAGGCCCCTAGATGGGTGTTCAAAGAAGAGGACCCCATCCACCTGAGATGCCACTCTTGGAAGAAC
ACAGCCCTGCACAAAGTGACCTACCTGCAGAACGGCAAGGACAGAAAGTACTTCCACCACAACAGCGACT
TTCACATCCCCAAGGCCACACTGAAGGACTCCGGCTCCTATTTCTGTAGAGGCCTCGTGGGCAGCAAGAA
CGTGTCCAGCGAGACAGTGAACATCACCATCACACAGGGCCTCGCCGTGTCTGGCGCGCCGGAAGATCAA
GTTGATCCAAGATTGATTGATGGCAAGGGCGGATCTCTGGAGGTGCTGTTCCAGGGACCAGGCGGAAGCG
GCAATCCCGGCGGCGATCTGGCCCCCCAGATGCTGCGCGAGCTGCAGGAGACCAATGCCGCCCTGCAGGA
CGTGCGCGAGCTGCTGCGCCACCGCGTGAAGGAGATCACCTTCCTGAAGAACACCGTGATGGAGTGCGAC
GCCTGCGGTATGCAGCCCTCTAGAGGCTCCGGCTCCATCATCCCAGTTGAGGAGGAGAACCCGGACTTCT
GGAACCGCGAGGCAGCCGAGGCCCTGGGTGCCGCCAAGAAGCTGCAGCCTGCACAGACAGCCGCCAAGAA
CCTCATCATCTTCCTGGGCGATGGGATGGGGGTGTCTACGGTGACAGCTGCCAGGATCCTAAAAGGGCAG
AAGAAGGACAAACTGGGGCCTGAGATACCCCTGGCCATGGACCGCTTCCCATATGTGGCTCTGTCCAAGA
CATACAATGTAGACAAACATGTGCCAGACAGTGGAGCCACAGCCACGGCCTACCTGTGCGGGGTCAAGGG
CAACTTCCAGACCATTGGCTTGAGTGCAGCCGCCCGCTTTAACCAGTGCAACACGACACGCGGCAACGAG
GTCATCTCCGTGATGAATCGGGCCAAGAAAGCAGGGAAGTCAGTGGGAGTGGTAACCACCACACGAGTGC
AGCACGCCTCGCCAGCCGGCACCTACGCCCACACGGTGAACCGCAACTGGTACTCGGACGCCGACGTGCC
TGCCTCGGCCCGCCAGGAGGGGTGCCAGGACATCGCTACGCAGCTCATCTCCAACATGGACATTGACGTG
ATCCTAGGTGGAGGCCGAAAGTACATGTTTCGCATGGGAACCCCAGACCCTGAGTACCCAGATGACTACA
GCCAAGGTGGGACCAGGCTGGACGGGAAGAATCTGGTGCAGGAATGGCTGGCGAAGCGCCAGGGTGCCCG
GTATGTGTGGAACCGCACTGAGCTCATGCAGGCTTCCCTGGACCCGTCTGTGACCCATCTCATGGGTCTC
TTTGAGCCTGGAGACATGAAATACGAGATCCACCGAGACTCCACACTGGACCCCTCCCTGATGGAGATGA
CAGAGGCTGCCCTGCGCCTGCTGAGCAGGAACCCCCGCGGCTTCTTCCTCTTCGTGGAGGGTGGTCGCAT
CGACCATGGTCATCATGAAAGCAGGGCTTACCGGGCACTGACTGAGACGATCATGTTCGACGACGCCATT
GAGAGGGCGGGCCAGCTCACCAGCGAGGAGGACACGCTGAGCCTCGTCACTGCCGACCACTCCCACGTCT
TCTCCTTCGGAGGCTACCCCCTGCGAGGGAGCTCCATCTTCGGGCTGGCCCCTGGCAAGGCCCGGGACAG
GAAGGCCTACACGGTCCTCCTATACGGAAACGGTCCAGGCTATGTGCTCAAGGACGGCGCCCGGCCGGAT
GTTACCGAGAGCGAGAGCGGGAGCCCCGAGTATCGGCAGCAGTCAGCAGTGCCCCTGGACGAAGAGACCC
ACGCAGGCGAGGACGTGGCGGTGTTCGCGCGCGGCCCGCAGGCGCACCTGGTTCACGGCGTGCAGGAGCA
GACCTTCATAGCGCACGTCATGGCCTTCGCCGCCTGCCTGGAGCCCTACACCGCCTGCGACCTGGCGCCC
CCCGCCGGCACCACCGACGCCGCGCACCCGGGTGGCGGAGGACTGAACGACATCTTCGAGGCTCAGAAAA
TCGAATGGCACGAACATCACCATCACCATCACCATCACCATTAAGGCCGGCCTGTAGTCACTGGCACAAC
GCGTTACCCGGTAAGCCAATCGGGTATACACGGTCGTCATACTGCAGACAGGGTTCTTCTACTTTGCAAG
ATAGTCTTGAGTAGTAAAATAAATAGATAGAGAAAATCAGCCTCGACTGTGCCTTCTAGTTGCCAGCCAT
CTGTTGTTTGCCCCTCCCCCGTGCCTTCCTTGACCCTGGAAGGTGCCACTCCCACTGTCCTTTCCTAATA
AAATGAGGAAATTGCATCACAACACTCAACCCTATCTCGGTCTATTCTTTTGATTTATAAGGGATTTTGC
CGATTTCGGCCTATTGGTTAAAAAATGAGCTGATTTAACAAAAATTTAACGCGAATTAATTCTGTGGAAT
GTGTGTCAGTTAGGGTGTGGAAAGTCCCCAGGCTCCCCAGCAGGCAGAAGTATGCAAAGCATGCATCTCA
ATTAGTCAGCAACCAGGTGTGGAAAGTCCCCAGGCTCCCCAGCAGGCAGAAGTATGCAAAGCATGCATCT
CAATTAGTCAGCAACCATAGTCCCGCCCCTAACTCCGCCCATCCCGCCCCTAACTCCGCCCAGTTCCGCC
CATTCTCCGCCCCATGGCTGACTAATTTTTTTTATTTATGCAGAGGCCGAGGCCGCCTCTGCCTCTGAGC
TATTCCAGAAGTAGTGAGGAGGCTTTTTTGGAGGCCTAGGCTTTTGCAAAAAGCTCCCGGGAGCTTGTAT
ATCCATTTTCGGATCTGATCAGCACGTGTTGACAATTAATCATCGGCATAGTATATCGGCATAGTATAAT
ACGACAAGGTGAGGAACTAAACCATGACCGAGTACAAGCCCACGGTGCGCCTCGCCACCCGCGACGACGT
CCCCAGGGCCGTACGCACCCTCGCCGCCGCGTTCGCCGACTACCCCGCCACGCGCCACACCGTCGATCCG
GACCGCCACATCGAGCGGGTCACCGAGCTGCAAGAACTCTTCCTCACGCGCGTCGGGCTCGACATCGGCA
AGGTGTGGGTCGCGGACGACGGCGCCGCGGTGGCGGTCTGGACCACGCCGGAGAGCGTCGAAGCGGGGGC
GGTGTTCGCCGAGATCGGCCCGCGCATGGCCGAGTTGAGCGGTTCCCGGCTGGCCGCGCAGCAACAGATG
GAAGGCCTCCTGGCGCCGCACCGGCCCAAGGAGCCCGCGTGGTTCCTGGCCACCGTCGGCGTCTCGCCCG
ACCACCAGGGCAAGGGTCTGGGCAGCGCCGTCGTGCTCCCCGGAGTGGAGGCGGCCGAGCGCGCCGGGGT
GCCCGCCTTCCTGGAGACATCCGCGCCCCGCAACCTCCCCTTCTACGAGCGGCTCGGCTTCACCGTCACC
GCCGACGTCGAGGTGCCCGAAGGACCGCGCACCTGGTGCATGACCCGCAAGCCCGGTGCCTGACACGTGC
TACGAGATTTCGATTCCACCGCCGCCTTCTATGAAAGGTTGGGCTTCGGAATCGTTTTCCGGGACGCCGG
CTGGATGATCCTCCAGCGCGGGGATCTCATGCTGGAGTTCTTCGCCCACCCCAACTTGTTTATTGCAGCT
TATAATGGTTACAAATAAAGCAATAGCATCACAAATTTCACAAATAAAGCATTTTTTTCACTGCATTCTA
GTTGTGGTTTGTCCAAACTCATCAATGTATCTTATCATGTCTGTATACCGTCGACCTCTAGCTAGAGCTT
GGCGTAATCATGGTCATTACCAATGCTTAATCAGTGAGGCACCTATCTCAGCGATCTGTCTATTTCGTTC
ATCCATAGTTGCCTGACTCCCCGTCGTGTAGATAACTACGATACGGGAGGGCTTACCATCTGGCCCCAGC
GCTGCGATGATACCGCGAGAACCACGCTCACCGGCTCCGGATTTATCAGCAATAAACCAGCCAGCCGGAA
GGGCCGAGCGCAGAAGTGGTCCTGCAACTTTATCCGCCTCCATCCAGTCTATTAATTGTTGCCGGGAAGC
TAGAGTAAGTAGTTCGCCAGTTAATAGTTTGCGCAACGTTGTTGCCATCGCTACAGGCATCGTGGTGTCA
CGCTCGTCGTTTGGTATGGCTTCATTCAGCTCCGGTTCCCAACGATCAAGGCGAGTTACATGATCCCCCA
TGTTGTGCAAAAAAGCGGTTAGCTCCTTCGGTCCTCCGATCGTTGTCAGAAGTAAGTTGGCCGCAGTGTT
ATCACTCATGGTTATGGCAGCACTGCATAATTCTCTTACTGTCATGCCATCCGTAAGATGCTTTTCTGTG
ACTGGTGAGTACTCAACCAAGTCATTCTGAGAATAGTGTATGCGGCGACCGAGTTGCTCTTGCCCGGCGT
CAATACGGGATAATACCGCGCCACATAGCAGAACTTTAAAAGTGCTCATCATTGGAAAACGTTCTTCGGG
GCGAAAACTCTCAAGGATCTTACCGCTGTTGAGATCCAGTTCGATGTAACCCACTCGTGCACCCAACTGA
TCTTCAGCATCTTTTACTTTCACCAGCGTTTCTGGGTGAGCAAAAACAGGAAGGCAAAATGCCGCAAAAA
AGGGAATAAGGGCGACACGGAAATGTTGAATACTCATATTCTTCCTTTTTCAATATTATTGAAGCATTTA
TCAGGGTTATTGTCTCATGAGCGGATACATATTTGAATGTATTTAGAAAAATAAACAAATAGGGGTCAGT
GTTACAACCAATTAACCAATTCTGAACATTATCGCGAGCCCATTTATACCTGAATATGGCTCATAACACC
CCTTGCTCATGACCAAAATCCCTTAACGTGAGTTACGCGCGCGTCGTTCCACTGAGCGTCAGACCCCGTA
GAAAAGATCAAAGGATCTTCTTGAGATCCTTTTTTTCTGCGCGTAATCTGCTGCTTGCAAACAAAAAAAC
CACCGCTACCAGCGGTGGTTTGTTTGCCGGATCAAGAGCTACCAACTCTTTTTCCGAAGGTAACTGGCTT
CAGCAGAGCGCAGATACCAAATACTGTTCTTCTAGTGTAGCCGTAGTTAGCCCACCACTTCAAGAACTCT
GTAGCACCGCCTACATACCTCGCTCTGCTAATCCTGTTACCAGTGGCTGCTGCCAGTGGCGATAAGTCGT
GTCTTACCGGGTTGGACTCAAGACGATAGTTACCGGATAAGGCGCAGCGGTCGGGCTGAACGGGGGGTTC
GTGCACACAGCCCAGCTTGGAGCGAACGACCTACACCGAACTGAGATACCTACAGCGTGAGCTATGAGAA
AGCGCCACGCTTCCCGAAGGGAGAAAGGCGGACAGGTATCCGGTAAGCGGCAGGGTCGGAACAGGAGAGC
GCACGAGGGAGCTTCCAGGGGGAAACGCCTGGTATCTTTATAGTCCTGTCGGGTTTCGCCACCTCTGACT
TGAGCGTCGATTTTTGTGATGCTCGTCAGGGGGGCGGAGCCTATGGAAAAACGCCAGCAACGCGGCCTTT
TTACGGTTCCTGGCCTTTTGCTGGCCTTTTGCTCACATGTTCTTTCCTGCGTTATCCCCTGATTCTGTGG
ATAACCGTATTACCGCCTTTGAGTGAGCTGATACCGCTCGCCGCAGCCGAACGACCGAGCGCAGCGAGTC
AGTGAGCGAGGAAGCGGAAGGCGAGAGTAGGGAACTGCCAGGCATCAAACTAAGCAGAAGGCCCCTGACG
GATGGCCTTTTTGCGTTTCTACAAACTCTTTCTGTGTTGTAAAACGACGGCCAGTCTTAAGCTCGGGCCC
CCTGGGCGGTTCTGATAACGAGTAATCGTTAATCCGCAAATAACGTAAAAACCCGCTTCGGCGGGTTTTT
TTATGGGGGGAGTTTAGGGAAAGAGCATTTGTCAGAATATTTAAGGGCGCCTGTCACTTTGCTTGATATA
TGAGAATTATTTAACCTTATAAATGAGAAAAAAGCAACGCACTTTAAATAAGATACGTTGCTTTTTCGAT
TGATGAACACCTATAATTAAACTATTCATCTATTATTTATGATTTTTTGTATATACAATATTTCTAGTTT
GTTAAAGAGAATTAAGAAAATAAATCTCGAAAATAATAAAGGGAAAATCAGTTTTTGATATCAAAATTAT
ACATGTCAACGATAATACAAAATATAATACAAACTATAAGATGTTATCAGTATTTATTATCATTTAGAAT
AAATTTTGTGTCGCCCTTAATTGTGAGCGGATAACAATTACGAGCTTCATGCACAGTGGCGTTGACTCAA
TATTGGCCATTAGCCATATTATTCATTGGTTATATAGCATAAATCAATATTGGCTATTGGCCATTGCATA
CGTTGTATCTATATCATAATATGTACATTTATATTGGCTCATGTCCAATATGACCGCCATGTT
