>Addgene plasmid #157144 | pD649-HAsp-FCGR3B-COMP5AP-AviTag-9xHis | depositor partial sequence | sequence record 303398 | insert (extracellular domain)
ATGAGAACAGAGGATCTGCCTAAAGCCGTGGTGTTCCTGGAACCTCAGTGGTACAGCGTGCTGGAAAAGG
ACAGCGTGACCCTGAAGTGTCAGGGCGCCTACTCTCCCGAGGATAACAGCACCCAGTGGTTCCACAACGA
GAGCCTGATCAGCAGCCAGGCCAGCAGCTACTTTATCGACGCCGCCACAGTGAACGACAGCGGCGAGTAC
AGATGCCAGACCAATCTGAGCACCCTGAGCGACCCTGTGCAGCTGGAAGTGCATATTGGATGGCTGCTGC
TGCAGGCCCCTAGATGGGTGTTCAAAGAAGAGGACCCCATCCACCTGAGATGCCACTCTTGGAAGAACAC
AGCCCTGCACAAAGTGACCTACCTGCAGAACGGCAAGGACAGAAAGTACTTCCACCACAACAGCGACTTT
CACATCCCCAAGGCCACACTGAAGGACTCCGGCTCCTATTTCTGTAGAGGCCTCGTGGGCAGCAAGAACG
TGTCCAGCGAGACAGTGAACATCACCATCACACAGGGCCTCGCCGTGTCT
